>Addgene plasmid | GFP-Rab4B | analyzer sequence | sequence record 100801
ATGGCTGAGACCTACGACTTCCTCTTCAAATTCCTGGTGATTGGCAGTGCAGGAACTGGCAAATCATGTC
TCCTTCATCAGTTCATTGAGAATAAGTTCAAACAGGACTCCAACCACACAATCGGCGTGGAGTTTGGATC
CCGGGTGGTCAACGTGGGTGGGAAGACTGTGAAGCTACAGATTTGGGACACGGCTGGCCAGGAGCGGTTT
CGGTCAGTGACGCGGAGTTATTACCGAGGGGCGGCTGGAGCCCTGCTGGTGTACGACATCACCAGCCGGG
AGACATACAACTCACTGGCTGCCTGGCTGACGGATGCCCGCACCCTGGCCAGCCCCAACATCGTGGTCAT
CCTCTGTGGCAACAAGAAGGACCTGGACCCTGAGCGGGAGGTCACTTTCCTGGAGGCCTCCCGCTTTGCC
CAGGAGAATGAGCTGATGTTCCTGGAGACCAGCGCTCTCACAGGCGAGAACGTGGAGGAGGCGTTCCTCA
AGTGTGCCCGCACTATCCTCAACAAGATTGACTCAGGCGAGCTAGACCCGGAGAGGATGGGCTCTGGCAT
TCAGTACGGGGATGCGTCCCTCCGCCAGCTTCGGCAGCCTCGGAGTGCCCAGGCCGTGGCCCCTCAGCCG
TGTGGCTGCTGA
